Addgene plasmid #100147: p7135 pHAGE-P-CMVt-N-HA-GAW-EIF3E
Purpose: Expresses EIF3E
Depositing lab: Peter Howley. Depositing organization: Harvard Medical School. Publication: Proteomic analysis and identification of cellular interactors of the giant ubiquitin ligase HERC2. Galligan JT, Martinez-Noel G, Arndt V, Hayes S, Chittenden TW, Harper JW, Howley PM. J Proteome Res. 2015 Feb 6;14(2):953-66. doi: 10.1021/pr501005v. Epub 2014 Dec 15. PubMed 25476789.
Backbone
  Vector backbone: PHAGE-P-CMVt-N-HA-GAW
  Backbone size w/o insert (bp): 7800
  Total vector size (bp): 9148
  Vector type: Mammalian Expression, Lentiviral
  Selectable markers: Puromycin
Growth in bacteria
  Bacterial resistance: Ampicillin, 100 μg/mL
  Growth temperature: 37°C
  Growth strain: NEB Stable
  Copy number: Unknown
Gene/Insert
  Gene/Insert name: EIF3E
  Species: H. sapiens (human)
  Insert size (bp): 1335
  Entrez Gene: EIF3E (a.k.a. EIF3-P48, EIF3S6, INT6, eIF3-p46)
  Promoter: CMV
  Tag / fusion protein: HA (N terminal on backbone)
  Cloning method: Gateway Cloning
  Sequencing primers: 5′ M13F
Terms and licenses: Academic/Nonprofit Terms; Industry Terms: Not Available to Industry
How to cite: p7135 pHAGE-P-CMVt-N-HA-GAW-EIF3E was a gift from Peter Howley (Addgene plasmid # 100147 ; http://n2t.net/addgene:100147 ; RRID:Addgene_100147)
