[The description below was written by a language model from this plasmid's Addgene catalogue record and pLannotate feature annotations shown in this document.]
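Description:
p7135 pHAGE-P-CMVt-N-HA-GAW-EIF3E is a 9.1 kb HIV-1-based lentiviral transfer plasmid for expressing N-terminally HA-tagged human EIF3E (also known as INT6 or EIF3S6), a subunit of translation initiation factor eIF3, in mammalian cells. It is maintained in E. coli through a high-copy ColE1/pUC-type origin and an ampicillin resistance gene. The viral portion carries a truncated 5' LTR, the Ψ packaging signal with an adjoining gag fragment, the Rev response element, the cPPT/CTS, a WPRE, and a self-inactivating ΔU3 3' LTR. These elements allow the genomic RNA to be packaged when helper functions are supplied in trans, then integrated into target cells without reconstituting an active viral promoter.

The expression cassette uses the CMV immediate-early enhancer and promoter, followed immediately by short sequences annotated as tet operator-containing fragments. This fits the "CMVt" designation and suggests a tetracycline-repressor-regulatable CMV promoter, although the record does not explicitly describe inducibility. Downstream lies an HA epitope supplied by the backbone, then the 1,335 bp EIF3E open reading frame flanked by attB1 and attB2 sites, the scars of its Gateway recombination into the destination vector. A separate mouse PGK promoter drives puromycin N-acetyltransferase, so transduced or transfected cells can be selected with puromycin, and the WPRE enhances transcript expression.

The stated purpose is simply expression of EIF3E. The associated publication is a proteomic study of cellular interactors of the ubiquitin ligase HERC2, so the HA tag is well suited to detecting or immunoprecipitating EIF3E in interaction experiments using stable cell lines.
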