Features (pLannotate 1.2.2; 31 found; start..end, strand, type, name):
     22..610     +  rep_origin     ori: high-copy-number ColE1/pMB1/pBR322/pUC origin of replication
    793..847     +  CDS            lacI (fragment): lac repressor; lacI; The lac repressor binds to the lac operator to inhibit transcription in E. coli. This inhibition can be relieved by adding lactose or isopropyl-β-D-thiogalactopyranoside (IPTG).
    853..946     +  rep_origin     SV40 ori (fragment): SV40 origin of replication
    971..1008    +  CDS            lacI (fragment): lac repressor; lacI; The lac repressor binds to the lac operator to inhibit transcription in E. coli. This inhibition can be relieved by adding lactose or isopropyl-β-D-thiogalactopyranoside (IPTG).
   1021..1042    +  protein_bind   CAP binding site: CAP binding activates transcription in the presence of cAMP. E. coli catabolite activator protein
   1057..1087    +  promoter       lac promoter: promoter for the E. coli lac operon
   1095..1111    +  protein_bind   lac operator: The lac repressor binds to the lac operator to inhibit transcription in E. coli. This inhibition can be relieved by adding lactose or isopropyl-β-D-thiogalactopyranoside (IPTG). lac repressor encoded by lacI
   1145..1228    +  polyA_signal   SV40 poly(A) signal (fragment): SV40 polyadenylation signal
   1395..1724    +  CDS            nef (fragment): NEF_HV1BR - Experimental evidence at protein level: Swiss-Prot protein existence level 1. Extracellular Nef protein targets CD4(+) T-lymphocytes for apoptosis by interacting with CXCR4 surface receptors (PubMed:14990729). From Human immunodeficiency virus type 1 group M subtype B (isolate BRU/LAI) (HIV-1).
   1772..2029    +  LTR            5' LTR (truncated): truncated 5' long terminal repeat (LTR) from HIV-1
   2076..2201    +  misc_feature   HIV-1 Ψ: packaging signal of human immunodeficiency virus type 1
   2185..2523    +  CDS            HIV-1 gag (fragment): gag protein from human immunodeficiency virus 1; gag
   2698..2931    +  misc_feature   RRE: The Rev response element (RRE) of HIV-1 allows for Rev-dependent mRNA export from the nucleus to the cytoplasm.
   3308..3408    +  CDS            Rev (fragment): human immunodeficiency virus 1 (HIV-1) Rev protein; rev; enhances nuclear export of unspliced and incompletely spliced viral mRNAs
   3453..3570    +  misc_feature   cPPT/CTS: central polypurine tract and central termination sequence of HIV-1
   3622..3925    +  enhancer       CMV enhancer: human cytomegalovirus immediate early enhancer
   3926..4129    +  promoter       CMV promoter: human cytomegalovirus (CMV) immediate early promoter
   4131..4150    +  promoter       PLtetO-1 promoter (fragment): modified phage lambda PL promoter with tet operator sites (Lutz and Bujard, 1997)
   4152..4171    +  promoter       PLtetO-1 promoter (fragment): modified phage lambda PL promoter with tet operator sites (Lutz and Bujard, 1997)
   4179..4212    +  promoter       TRE3GV promoter (fragment): 3rd-generation Tet-responsive promoter that can be activated by binding of Tet-On® 3G, optimized for retroviral and lentiviral vectors
   4303..4329    +  CDS            3xHA (fragment): three tandem HA epitope tags
   4346..4363    +  protein_bind   attB1 (fragment): mutant version of attB; core recombination site for the Gateway® BP reaction BP Clonase™
   4369..5703    +  CDS            EIF3E: EIF3E_HUMAN - Also known as EIF3S6 From Homo sapiens (Human).
   5706..5729    -  protein_bind   attB2: mutant version of attB; recombination site for the Gateway® BP reaction BP Clonase™
   5748..6246    +  promoter       PGK promoter: mouse phosphoglycerate kinase 1 promoter
   6267..6866    +  CDS            PuroR: puromycin N-acetyltransferase; pac from Streptomyces alboniger; confers resistance to puromycin
   6933..7521    +  misc_feature   WPRE: woodchuck hepatitis virus posttranscriptional regulatory element
   7529..7594    +  CDS            nef (fragment): NEF_HV1Z2 - Experimental evidence at protein level: Swiss-Prot protein existence level 1. Extracellular Nef protein targets CD4(+) T-lymphocytes for apoptosis by interacting with CXCR4 surface receptors. From Human immunodeficiency virus type 1 group M subtype D (isolate Z2/CDC-Z34) (HIV-1).
   7596..7829    +  LTR            3' LTR (ΔU3): self-inactivating 3' long terminal repeat (LTR) from HIV-1
   8034..8138    +  promoter       AmpR promoter: bla
   8139..8999    +  CDS            AmpR: β-lactamase; bla; confers resistance to ampicillin, carbenicillin, and related antibiotics
>Addgene plasmid #100147 | p7135 pHAGE-P-CMVt-N-HA-GAW-EIF3E | addgene full sequence | sequence record 194464 | Addgene NGS Result
AGAAAAGATCAAAGGATCTTCTTGAGATCCTTTTTTTCTGCGCGTAATCTGCTGCTTGCAAACAAAAAAA
CCACCGCTACCAGCGGTGGTTTGTTTGCCGGATCAAGAGCTACCAACTCTTTTTCCGAAGGTAACTGGCT
TCAGCAGAGCGCAGATACCAAATACTGTTCTTCTAGTGTAGCCGTAGTTAGGCCACCACTTCAAGAACTC
TGTAGCACCGCCTACATACCTCGCTCTGCTAATCCTGTTACCAGTGGCTGCTGCCAGTGGCGATAAGTCG
TGTCTTACCGGGTTGGACTCAAGACGATAGTTACCGGATAAGGCGCAGCGGTCGGGCTGAACGGGGGGTT
CGTGCACACAGCCCAGCTTGGAGCGAACGACCTACACCGAACTGAGATACCTACAGCGTGAGCTATGAGA
AAGCGCCACGCTTCCCGAAGGGAGAAAGGCGGACAGGTATCCGGTAAGCGGCAGGGTCGGAACAGGAGAG
CGCACGAGGGAGCTTCCAGGGGGAAACGCCTGGTATCTTTATAGTCCTGTCGGGTTTCGCCACCTCTGAC
TTGAGCGTCGATTTTTGTGATGCTCGTCAGGGGGGCGGAGCCTATGGAAAAACGCCAGCAACGCGGCCTT
TTTACGGTTCCTGGCCTTTTGCTGGCCTTTTGCTCACATGTTCTTTCCTGCGTTATCCCCTGATTCTGTG
GATAACCGTATTACCGCCTTTGAGTGAGCTGATACCGCTCGCCGCAGCCGAACGACCGAGCGCAGCGAGT
CAGTGAGCGAGGAAGCGGAAGAGCGCCCAATACGCAAACCGCCTCTCCCCGCGCGTTGGCCGATTCATTA
ATGCAGCAAGCTCATGGCTGACTAATTTTTTTTATTTATGCAGAGGCCGAGGCCGCCTCGGCCTCTGAGC
TATTCCAGAAGTAGTGAGGAGGCTTTTTTGGAGGCCTAGGCTTTTGCAAAAAGCTCCCCGTGGCACGACA
GGTTTCCCGACTGGAAAGCGGGCAGTGAGCGCAACGCAATTAATGTGAGTTAGCTCACTCATTAGGCACC
CCAGGCTTTACACTTTATGCTTCCGGCTCGTATGTTGTGTGGAATTGTGAGCGGATAACAATTTCACACA
GGAAACAGCTATGACATGATTACGAATTTCACAAATAAAGCATTTTTTTCACTGCATTCTAGTTGTGGTT
TGTCCAAACTCATCAATGTATCTTATCATGTCTGGATCAACTGGATAACTCAAGCTAACCAAAATCATCC
CAAACTTCCCACCCCATACCCTATTACCACTGCCAATTACCTGTGGTTTCATTTACTCTAAACCTGTGAT
TCCTCTGAATTATTTTCATTTTAAAGAAATTGTATTTGTTAAATATGTACTACAAACTTAGTAGTTGGAA
GGGCTAATTCACTCCCAAAGAAGACAAGATATCCTTGATCTGTGGATCTACCACACACAAGGCTACTTCC
CTGATTAGCAGAACTACACACCAGGGCCAGGGGTCAGATATCCACTGACCTTTGGATGGTGCTACAAGCT
AGTACCAGTTGAGCCAGATAAGGTAGAAGAGGCCAATAAAGGAGAGAACACCAGCTTGTTACACCCTGTG
AGCCTGCATGGGATGGATGACCCGGAGAGAGAAGTGTTAGAGTGGAGGTTTGACAGCCGCCTAGCATTTC
ATCACGTGGCCCGAGAGCTGCATCCGGAGTACTTCAAGAACTGCTGATATCGAGCTTGCTACAAGGGACT
TTCCGCTGGGGACTTTCCAGGGAGGCGTGGCCTGGGCGGGACTGGGGAGTGGCGAGCCCTCAGATCCTGC
ATATAAGCAGCTGCTTTTTGCCTGTACTGGGTCTCTCTGGTTAGACCAGATCTGAGCCTGGGAGCTCTCT
GGCTAACTAGGGAACCCACTGCTTAAGCCTCAATAAAGCTTGCCTTGAGTGCTTCAAGTAGTGTGTGCCC
GTCTGTTGTGTGACTCTGGTAACTAGAGATCCCTCAGACCCTTTTAGTCAGTGTGGAAAATCTCTAGCAG
TGGCGCCCGAACAGGGACTTGAAAGCGAAAGGGAAACCAGAGGAGCTCTCTCGACGCAGGACTCGGCTTG
CTGAAGCGCGCACGGCAAGAGGCGAGGGGCGGCGACTGGTGAGTACGCCAAAAATTTTGACTAGCGGAGG
CTAGAAGGAGAGAGATGGGTGCGAGAGCGTCAGTATTAAGCGGGGGAGAATTAGATCGCGATGGGAAAAA
ATTCGGTTAAGGCCAGGGGGAAAGAAAAAATATAAATTAAAACATATAGTATGGGCAAGCAGGGAGCTAG
AACGATTCGCAGTTAATCCTGGCCTGTTAGAAACATCAGAAGGCTGTAGACAAATACTGGGACAGCTACA
ACCATCCCTTCAGACAGGATCAGAAGAACTTAGATCATTATATAATACAGTAGCAACCCTCTATTGTGTG
CATCAAAGGATAGAGATAAAAGACACCAAGGAAGCTTTAGACAAGATAGAGGAAGAGCAAAACAAAAGTA
AGACCACCGCACAGCAAGCGGCCGGCCGCTGATCTTCAGACCTGGAGGAGGAGATATGAGGGACAATTGG
AGAAGTGAATTATATAAATATAAAGTAGTAAAAATTGAACCATTAGGAGTAGCACCCACCAAGGCAAAGA
GAAGAGTGGTGCAGAGAGAAAAAAGAGCAGTGGGAATAGGAGCTTTGTTCCTTGGGTTCTTGGGAGCAGC
AGGAAGCACTATGGGCGCAGCGTCAATGACGCTGACGGTACAGGCCAGACAATTATTGTCTGGTATAGTG
CAGCAGCAGAACAATTTGCTGAGGGCTATTGAGGCGCAACAGCATCTGTTGCAACTCACAGTCTGGGGCA
TCAAGCAGCTCCAGGCAAGAATCCTGGCTGTGGAAAGATACCTAAAGGATCAACAGCTCCTGGGGATTTG
GGGTTGCTCTGGAAAACTCATTTGCACCACTGCTGTGCCTTGGAATGCTAGTTGGAGTAATAAATCTCTG
GAACAGATTTGGAATCACACGACCTGGATGGAGTGGGACAGAGAAATTAACAATTACACAAGCTTAATAC
ACTCCTTAATTGAAGAATCGCAAAACCAGCAAGAAAAGAATGAACAAGAATTATTGGAATTAGATAAATG
GGCAAGTTTGTGGAATTGGTTTAACATAACAAATTGGCTGTGGTATATAAAATTATTCATAATGATAGTA
GGAGGCTTGGTAGGTTTAAGAATAGTTTTTGCTGTACTTTCTATAGTGAATAGAGTTAGGCAGGGATATT
CACCATTATCGTTTCAGACCCACCTCCCAACCCCGAGGGGACCCGACAGGCCCGAAGGAATAGAAGAAGA
AGGTGGAGAGAGAGACAGAGACAGATCCATTCGATTAGTGAACGGATCTCGACGGTATCGCCGAATTCAC
AAATGGCAGTATTCATCCACAATTTTAAAAGAAAAGGGGGGATTGGGGGGTACAGTGCAGGGGAAAGAAT
AGTAGACATAATAGCAACAGACATACAAACTAAAGAATTACAAAAACAAATTACAAAAATTCAAAATTTT
CGGGTTTATTACAGGGACAGCAGAGATCCAGTTTGGACTAGTGGAGTTCCGCGTTACATAACTTACGGTA
AATGGCCCGCCTGGCTGACCGCCCAACGACCCCCGCCCATTGACGTCAATAATGACGTATGTTCCCATAG
TAACGCCAATAGGGACTTTCCATTGACGTCAATGGGTGGAGTATTTACGGTAAACTGCCCACTTGGCAGT
ACATCAAGTGTATCATATGCCAAGTACGCCCCCTATTGACGTCAATGACGGTAAATGGCCCGCCTGGCAT
TATGCCCAGTACATGACCTTATGGGACTTTCCTACTTGGCAGTACATCTACGTATTAGTCATCGCTATTA
CCATGGTGATGCGGTTTTGGCAGTACATCAATGGGCGTGGATAGCGGTTTGACTCACGGGGATTTCCAAG
TCTCCACCCCATTGACGTCAATGGGAGTTTGTTTTGGCACCAAAATCAACGGGACTTTCCAAAATGTCGT
AACAACTCCGCCCCATTGACGCAAATGGGCGGTAGGCGTGTACGGTGGGAGGTCTATATAAGCAGAGCTC
TCCCTATCAGTGATAGAGATCTCCCTATCAGTGATAGAGATCGTCGACGAGCTCGTTTAGTGAACCGTCA
GATCGCCTGGAGACGCCATCCACGCTGTTTTGACCTCCATAGAAGACACCGGGACCGATCCAGCCTCCGG
ACTCTAGCGTTTAAACGCTAGCCACCATGGCGTACCCATACGATGTTCCAGATTACGCTGCTCGAGGTTA
TCAAACAAGTTTGTACAAAAAAGTTGGCATGGCGGAGTACGACTTGACTACTCGCATCGCGCACTTTTTG
GATCGGCATCTAGTCTTTCCGCTTCTTGAATTTCTCTCTGTAAAGGAGATATATAATGAAAAGGAATTAT
TACAAGGTAAATTGGACCTTCTTAGTGATACCAACATGGTAGACTTTGCTATGGATGTATACAAAAACCT
TTATTCTGATGATATTCCTCATGCTTTGAGAGAGAAAAGAACCACAGTGGTTGCACAACTGAAACAGCTT
CAGGCAGAAACAGAACCAATTGTGAAGATGTTTGAAGATCCAGAAACTACAAGGCAAATGCAGTCAACCA
GGGATGGTAGGATGCTCTTTGACTACCTGGCGGACAAGCATGGTTTTAGGCAGGAATATTTAGATACACT
CTACAGATATGCAAAATTCCAGTACGAATGTGGGAACTACTCAGGAGCAGCAGAATATCTTTATTTTTTT
AGAGTGCTGGTTCCAGCAACAGATAGAAATGCTTTAAGTTCACTCTGGGGAAAGCTGGCCTCTGAAATCT
TAATGCAGAATTGGGATGCAGCCATGGAAGACCTTACACGGTTAAAAGAGACCATAGATAATAATTCTGT
GAGTTCTCCACTTCAGTCTCTTCAGCAGAGAACATGGCTCATTCACTGGTCTCTGTTTGTTTTCTTCAAT
CACCCCAAAGGTCGCGATAATATTATTGACCTCTTCCTTTATCAGCCACAATATCTTAATGCAATTCAGA
CAATGTGTCCACACATTCTTCGCTATTTGACTACAGCAGTCATAACAAACAAGGATGTTCGAAAACGTCG
GCAGGTTCTAAAAGATCTAGTTAAAGTTATTCAACAGGAGTCTTACACATATAAAGACCCAATTACAGAA
TTTGTTGAATGTTTATATGTTAACTTTGACTTTGATGGGGCTCAGAAAAAGCTGAGGGAATGTGAATCAG
TGCTTGTGAATGACTTCTTCTTGGTGGCTTGTCTTGAGGATTTCATTGAAAATGCCCGTCTCTTCATATT
TGAGACTTTCTGTCGCATCCACCAGTGTATCAGCATTAACATGTTGGCAGATAAATTGAACATGACTCCA
GAAGAAGCTGAAAGGTGGATTGTAAATTTGATTAGAAATGCAAGACTGGATGCCAAGATTGATTCTAAAT
TAGGTCATGTGGTTATGGGTAACAATGCAGTCTCACCCTATCAACAAGTGATTGAAAAGACCAAAAGCCT
TTCCTTTAGAAGCCAGATGTTGGCCATGAATATTGAGAAGAAACTTAATCAGAATAGCAGGTCAGAGGCT
CCTAACTGGGCAACTCAAGATTCTGGCTTCTACTGCCCAACTTTCTTGTACAAAGTGGTTCGATAACGAA
TTCTACCGGGTAGGGGAGGCGCTTTTCCCAAGGCAGTCTGGAGCATGCGCTTTAGCAGCCCCGCTGGGCA
CTTGGCGCTACACAAGTGGCCTCTGGCCTCGCACACATTCCACATCCACCGGTAGGCGCCAACCGGCTCC
GTTCTTTGGTGGCCCCTTCGCGCCACCTTCTACTCCTCCCCTAGTCAGGAAGTTCCCCCCCGCCCCGCAG
CTCGCGTCGTGCAGGACGTGACAAATGGAAGTAGCACGTCTCACTAGTCTCGTGCAGATGGACAGCACCG
CTGAGCAATGGAAGCGGGTAGGCCTTTGGGGCAGCGGCCAATAGCAGCTTTGCTCCTTCGCTTTCTGGGC
TCAGAGGCTGGGAAGGGGTGGGTCCGGGGGCGGCTCAGGGGCGGGCTCAGGGGCGGGGCGGGCGCCCGAA
GGTCCTCCGGAGGCCCGGCATTCTGCACGCTTCAAAAGCGCACGTCTGCCGCGCTGTTCTCCTCTTCCTC
ATCTCCGGGCCTTTCGACCTGCAGCCCAAGCTTACCATGACCGAGTACAAGCCCACGGTGCGCCTCGCCA
CCCGCGACGACGTCCCCAGGGCCGTACGCACCCTCGCCGCCGCGTTCGCCGACTACCCCGCCACGCGCCA
CACCGTCGATCCGGACCGCCACATCGAGCGGGTCACCGAGCTGCAAGAACTCTTCCTCACGCGCGTCGGG
CTCGACATCGGCAAGGTGTGGGTCGCGGACGACGGCGCCGCGGTGGCGGTCTGGACCACGCCGGAGAGCG
TCGAAGCGGGGGCGGTGTTCGCCGAGATCGGCCCGCGCATGGCCGAGTTGAGCGGTTCCCGGCTGGCCGC
GCAGCAACAGATGGAAGGCCTCCTGGCGCCGCACCGGCCCAAGGAGCCCGCGTGGTTCCTGGCCACCGTC
GGCGTCTCGCCCGACCACCAGGGCAAGGGTCTGGGCAGCGCCGTCGTGCTCCCCGGAGTGGAGGCGGCCG
AGCGCGCCGGGGTGCCCGCCTTCCTGGAGACCTCCGCGCCCCGCAACCTCCCCTTCTACGAGCGGCTCGG
CTTCACCGTCACCGCCGACGTCGAGGTGCCCGAAGGACCGCGCACCTGGTGCATGACCCGCAAGCCCGGT
GCCTGACGCCCGCCCCACGACCCGCAGCGCCCGACCGAAAGGAGCGCACGACCCCATGCATCGATAGATC
CTAATCAACCTCTGGATTACAAAATTTGTGAAAGATTGACTGGTATTCTTAACTATGTTGCTCCTTTTAC
GCTATGTGGATACGCTGCTTTAATGCCTTTGTATCATGCTATTGCTTCCCGTATGGCTTTCATTTTCTCC
TCCTTGTATAAATCCTGGTTGCTGTCTCTTTATGAGGAGTTGTGGCCCGTTGTCAGGCAACGTGGCGTGG
TGTGCACTGTGTTTGCTGACGCAACCCCCACTGGTTGGGGCATTGCCACCACCTGTCAGCTCCTTTCCGG
GACTTTCGCTTTCCCCCTCCCTATTGCCACGGCGGAACTCATCGCCGCCTGCCTTGCCCGCTGCTGGACA
GGGGCTCGGCTGTTGGGCACTGACAATTCCGTGGTGTTGTCGGGGAAATCATCGTCCTTTCCTTGGCTGC
TCGCCTGTGTTGCCACCTGGATTCTGCGCGGGACGTCCTTCTGCTACGTCCCTTCGGCCCTCAATCCAGC
GGACCTTCCTTCCCGCGGCCTGCTGCCGGCTCTGCGGCCTCTTCCGCGTCTTCGCCTTCGCCCTCAGACG
AGTCGGATCTCCCTTTGGGCCGCCTCCCCGCCTGAGATCCTTTAAGACCAATGACTTACAAGGCAGCTGT
AGATCTTAGCCACTTTTTAAAAGAAAAGGGGGGACTGGAAGGGCTAATTCACTCCCAACGAAGACAAGAT
CTGCTTTTTGCTTGTACTGGGTCTCTCTGGTTAGACCAGATCTGAGCCTGGGAGCTCTCTGGCTAACTAG
GGAACCCACTGCTTAAGCCTCAATAAAGCTTGCCTTGAGTGCTTCAAGTAGTGTGTGCCCGTCTGTTGTG
TGACTCTGGTAACTAGAGATCCCTCAGACCCTTTTAGTCAGTGTGGAAAATCTCTAGCAGTAGTAGTTCA
TGTCATCTTATTATTCAGTATTTATAACTTGCAAAGAAATGAATATCAGAGAGTGAGAGGCCCGGGTTAA
TTAAGGAAAGGGCTAGATCATTCTTGAAGACGAAAGGGCCTCGTGATACGCCTATTTTTATAGGTTAATG
TCATGATAATAATGGTTTCTTAGACGTCAGGTGGCACTTTTCGGGGAAATGTGCGCGGAACCCCTATTTG
TTTATTTTTCTAAATACATTCAAATATGTATCCGCTCATGAGACAATAACCCTGATAAATGCTTCAATAA
TATTGAAAAAGGAAGAGTATGAGTATTCAACATTTCCGTGTCGCCCTTATTCCCTTTTTTGCGGCATTTT
GCCTTCCTGTTTTTGCTCACCCAGAAACGCTGGTGAAAGTAAAAGATGCTGAAGATCAGTTGGGTGCACG
AGTGGGTTACATCGAACTGGATCTCAACAGCGGTAAGATCCTTGAGAGTTTTCGCCCCGAAGAACGTTTT
CCAATGATGAGCACTTTTAAAGTTCTGCTATGTGGCGCGGTATTATCCCGTGTTGACGCCGGGCAAGAGC
AACTCGGTCGCCGCATACACTATTCTCAGAATGACTTGGTTGAGTACTCACCAGTCACAGAAAAGCATCT
TACGGATGGCATGACAGTAAGAGAATTATGCAGTGCTGCCATAACCATGAGTGATAACACTGCGGCCAAC
TTACTTCTGACAACGATCGGAGGACCGAAGGAGCTAACCGCTTTTTTGCACAACATGGGGGATCATGTAA
CTCGCCTTGATCGTTGGGAACCGGAGCTGAATGAAGCCATACCAAACGACGAGCGTGACACCACGATGCC
TGTAGCAATGGCAACAACGTTGCGCAAACTATTAACTGGCGAACTACTTACTCTAGCTTCCCGGCAACAA
TTAATAGACTGGATGGAGGCGGATAAAGTTGCAGGACCACTTCTGCGCTCGGCCCTTCCGGCTGGCTGGT
TTATTGCTGATAAATCTGGAGCCGGTGAGCGTGGGTCTCGCGGTATCATTGCAGCACTGGGGCCAGATGG
TAAGCCCTCCCGTATCGTAGTTATCTACACGACGGGGAGTCAGGCAACTATGGATGAACGAAATAGACAG
ATCGCTGAGATAGGTGCCTCACTGATTAAGCATTGGTAACTGTCAGACCAAGTTTACTCATATATACTTT
AGATTGATTTAAAACTTCATTTTTAATTTAAAAGGATCTAGGTGAAGATCCTTTTTGATAATCTCATGAC
CAAAATCCCTTAACGTGAGTTTTCGTTCCACTGAGCGTCAGACCCCGT
